Addgene plasmid #138420: pcDNA4/TO-ORF24 1-201-3xFLAG
Purpose: Expresses truncated ORF24 with a C-terminal 3xFLAG tag in mammalian cells
Depositing lab: Britt Glaunsinger. Depositing organization: University of California, Berkeley. Publication: The gammaherpesviral TATA-box-binding protein directly interacts with the CTD of host RNA Pol II to direct late gene transcription. Castaneda AF, Didychuk AL, Louder RK, McCollum CO, Davis ZH, Nogales E, Glaunsinger BA. PLoS Pathog. 2020 Sep 4;16(9):e1008843. doi: 10.1371/journal.ppat.1008843. eCollection 2020 Sep. PubMed 32886723.
Backbone
  Vector backbone: pcDNA4/TO
  Backbone manufacturer: Invitrogen
  Backbone size w/o insert (bp): 5112
  Total vector size (bp): 5718
  Vector type: Mammalian Expression
  Selectable markers: Zeocin
Growth in bacteria
  Bacterial resistance: Ampicillin, 100 μg/mL
  Growth temperature: 37°C
  Growth strain: DH5alpha
  Copy number: High Copy
Gene/Insert
  Gene/Insert name: ORF24 1-201
  Species: KSHV (HHV-8)
  Insert size (bp): 603
  Mutation: Amino acids 1-201
  Entrez Gene: ORF24 (a.k.a. HHV8GK18_gp27)
  Promoter: CMV
  Tag / fusion protein: FLAG (C terminal on backbone)
  Cloning method: Restriction Enzyme; 5′ cloning site BamHI (not destroyed); 3′ cloning site NotI (not destroyed)
  Sequencing primers: 5′ CGCAAATGGGCGGTAGGCGTG; 3′ TAGAAGGCACAGTCGAGG
Terms and licenses: Academic/Nonprofit Terms; Industry Terms: Not Available to Industry
How to cite: pcDNA4/TO-ORF24 1-201-3xFLAG was a gift from Britt Glaunsinger (Addgene plasmid # 138420 ; http://n2t.net/addgene:138420 ; RRID:Addgene_138420)
