[The description below was written by a language model from this plasmid's Addgene catalogue record and pLannotate feature annotations shown in this document.]
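Description:
pcDNA4/TO-ORF24 1-201-3xFLAG is a mammalian expression plasmid of about 5.7 kb built on the Invitrogen pcDNA4/TO backbone. It is maintained in E. coli as a high-copy plasmid through a ColE1/pUC-type origin and selected with ampicillin via the β-lactamase gene. An f1 origin is also present. For selection in mammalian cells it carries a Zeocin resistance cassette in which the Sh ble gene sits behind both the SV40 early promoter and the bacterial EM7 promoter and is terminated by an SV40 polyadenylation signal.

The payload is a 603 bp fragment of ORF24 from Kaposi's sarcoma-associated herpesvirus (HHV-8), encoding amino acids 1–201, cloned between BamHI and NotI. It is joined at its C terminus to a backbone-encoded 3xFLAG tag; the annotation software marks only a short FLAG fragment downstream of the insert. Transcription is driven by the CMV immediate-early enhancer/promoter and terminated by the bovine growth hormone polyadenylation signal. Two short matches to tet operator sequence lie immediately after the CMV promoter, consistent with the "TO" design. In that design, expression is constitutive in ordinary cells but can be repressed by Tet repressor and induced with tetracycline or doxycycline in cells that supply the repressor.

The associated study addresses ORF24 as the gammaherpesviral TATA-box-binding protein and its interaction with the C-terminal domain of host RNA polymerase II in late gene transcription. This truncation therefore suits expression of the N-terminal region in mammalian cells for FLAG-based detection or interaction studies. The depositor and sequencing-derived records differ by a few bases in length and in start coordinate but show essentially the same feature layout.
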