Features (pLannotate 1.2.2; 24 found; start..end, strand, type, name):
     28..80      -  misc_feature   bom (fragment): basis of mobility region from pBR322
    235..614     +  enhancer       CMV enhancer: human cytomegalovirus immediate early enhancer
    687..704     -  promoter       CMV promoter (fragment): human cytomegalovirus (CMV) immediate early promoter
    767..818     +  promoter       CMVd2 promoter: truncated human cytomegalovirus (CMV) immediate early promoter that yields moderately reduced expression relative to the full-length promoter
    820..839     +  promoter       PLtetO-1 promoter (fragment): modified phage lambda PL promoter with tet operator sites (Lutz and Bujard, 1997)
    841..860     +  promoter       PLtetO-1 promoter (fragment): modified phage lambda PL promoter with tet operator sites (Lutz and Bujard, 1997)
    868..901     +  promoter       TRE3GV promoter (fragment): 3rd-generation Tet-responsive promoter that can be activated by binding of Tet-On® 3G, optimized for retroviral and lentiviral vectors
   1002..1604    +  CDS            ORF24 (fragment): ORF24_HHV8P - Protein inferred from homology: Swiss-Prot protein existence level 3. From Human herpesvirus 8 type P (isolate GK18) (HHV-8) (Kaposi's sarcoma-associated herpesvirus).
   1680..1700    +  CDS            FLAG (fragment): FLAG® epitope tag, followed by an enterokinase cleavage site
   1732..1956    +  polyA_signal   bGH poly(A) signal: bovine growth hormone polyadenylation signal
   1960..1981    +  promoter       SV40 promoter (fragment): SV40 enhancer and early promoter
   2002..2430    +  rep_origin     f1 ori (sequence partly withheld): f1 bacteriophage origin of replication; arrow indicates direction of (+) strand synthesis
   2444..2773    +  promoter       SV40 promoter: SV40 enhancer and early promoter
   2821..2868    +  promoter       EM7 promoter: synthetic bacterial promoter&nbsp
   2887..3261    +  CDS            BleoR: antibiotic-binding protein; Sh ble from Streptoalloteichus hindustanus; confers resistance to bleomycin, phleomycin, and Zeocin™
   3271..3396    +  CDS            ble (fragment): BLE_KLEPN - Experimental evidence at protein level: Swiss-Prot protein existence level 1. Binding protein with a strong affinity to the bleomycin family of antibiotics. Binds to CL990; an antimitotic-antibiotic compound. From Klebsiella pneumoniae.
   3391..3512    +  polyA_signal   SV40 poly(A) signal: SV40 polyadenylation signal
   3585..3601    -  protein_bind   lac operator: The lac repressor binds to the lac operator to inhibit transcription in E. coli. This inhibition can be relieved by adding lactose or isopropyl-β-D-thiogalactopyranoside (IPTG). lac repressor encoded by lacI
   3609..3639    -  promoter       lac promoter: promoter for the E. coli lac operon
   3654..3675    -  protein_bind   CAP binding site: CAP binding activates transcription in the presence of cAMP. E. coli catabolite activator protein
   3688..3780    -  CDS            lacI (fragment): lac repressor; lacI; The lac repressor binds to the lac operator to inhibit transcription in E. coli. This inhibition can be relieved by adding lactose or isopropyl-β-D-thiogalactopyranoside (IPTG).
   3963..4548    -  rep_origin     ori: high-copy-number ColE1/pMB1/pBR322/pUC origin of replication
   4719..5579    -  CDS            AmpR: β-lactamase; bla; confers resistance to ampicillin, carbenicillin, and related antibiotics
   5580..5684    -  promoter       AmpR promoter: bla
>Addgene plasmid #138420 | pcDNA4/TO-ORF24 1-201-3xFLAG | depositor full sequence | sequence record 267300 | pcDNA4/TO-ORF24 1-201-3xFLAG sequence 5715 bps
GACGGATCGGGAGATCTCCCGATCCCCTATGGTGCACTCTCAGTACAATCTGCTCTGATGCCGCATAGTT
AAGCCAGTATCTGCTCCCTGCTTGTGTGTTGGAGGTCGCTGAGTAGTGCGCGAGCAAAATTTAAGCTACA
ACAAGGCAAGGCTTGACCGACAATTGCATGAAGAATCTGCTTAGGGTTAGGCGTTTTGCGCTGCTTCGCG
ATGTACGGGCCAGATATACGCGTTGACATTGATTATTGACTAGTTATTAATAGTAATCAATTACGGGGTC
ATTAGTTCATAGCCCATATATGGAGTTCCGCGTTACATAACTTACGGTAAATGGCCCGCCTGGCTGACCG
CCCAACGACCCCCGCCCATTGACGTCAATAATGACGTATGTTCCCATAGTAACGCCAATAGGGACTTTCC
ATTGACGTCAATGGGTGGAGTATTTACGGTAAACTGCCCACTTGGCAGTACATCAAGTGTATCATATGCC
AAGTACGCCCCCTATTGACGTCAATGACGGTAAATGGCCCGCCTGGCATTATGCCCAGTACATGACCTTA
TGGGACTTTCCTACTTGGCAGTACATCTACGTATTAGTCATCGCTATTACCATGGTGATGCGGTTTTGGC
AGTACATCAATGGGCGTGGATAGCGGTTTGACTCACGGGGATTTCCAAGTCTCCACCCCATTGACGTCAA
TGGGAGTTTGTTTTGGAACCAAAATCAACGGGACTTTCCAAAATGTCGTAACAACTCCGCCCCATTGACG
CAAATGGGCGGTAGGCGTGTACGGTGGGAGGTCTATATAAGCAGAGCTCTCCCTATCAGTGATAGAGATC
TCCCTATCAGTGATAGAGATCGTCGACGAGCTCGTTTAGTGAACCGTCAGATCGCCTGGAGACGCCATCC
ACGCTGTTTTGACCTCCATAGAAGACACCGGGACCGATCCAGCCTCCGGACTCTAGCGTTTAAACTTAAG
CTTGGTACCGAGCTCGGATCCATGGCAGCGCTCGAGGGCCCCCTACTACTGCCACCGAGCGCCTCCCTGA
CGACGAGTCCGCAGACCACGTGTTATCAAGCGACTTGGGAATCACAGCTGGAAATATTCTGCTGTCTGGC
CACCAACTCGCACCTGCAGGCAGAGCTGACCTTAGAAGGTCTTGATAAGATGATGCAGCCCGAGCCCACC
TTTTTCGCCTGCAGAGCGATACGCAGACTACTCCTGGGGGAACGCCTCCACCCTTTTATACATCAAGAAG
GGACTCTTTTGGGAAAAGTGGGTCGACGGTACAGCGGCGAAGGTTTAATAATTGACGGTGGTGGAGTGTT
TACGCGCGGACAGATAGACACCGACAACTACCTACCTGCGGTGGGATCATGGGAACTTACCGATGATTGT
GATAAACCCTGCGAATTCAGGGAGCTACGCTCGCTGTATCTTCCCGCGCTACTAACGTGCACCATATGTT
ACAAAGCCATGTTCAGGATAGTGTGCAGGTACCTGGAGTTCTGGGAGTTCGAACAGTGTTTTCATGCGTT
TCTGGCGGTGTTGCCCCATAGTCTACAACCCACAATCTATCAAAATTATTTTGCACTCCTGGAGGGGCGG
CCGCTCGAGGGAGGCGGTGGAGCCGACTACAAGGACCACGACGGCGACTACAAGGACCACGACATCGACT
ACAAGGACGACGACGACAAGGGGCCCGTTTAAACCCGCTGATCAGCCTCGACTGTGCCTTCTAGTTGCCA
GCCATCTGTTGTTTGCCCCTCCCCCGTGCCTTCCTTGACCCTGGAAGGTGCCACTCCCACTGTCCTTTCC
TAATAAAATGAGGAAATTGCATCGCATTGTCTGAGTAGGTGTCATTCTATTCTGGGGGGTGGGGTGGGGC
AGGACAGCAAGGGGGAGGATTGGGAAGACAATAGCAGGCATGCTGGGGATGCGGTGGGCTCTATGGCTTC
TGAGGCGGAAAGAACCAGCTGGGGCTCTAGGGGGTATCCCC
[124 nt withheld, positions 2002-2125]
C
[91 nt withheld, positions 2127-2217]
A
[49 nt withheld, positions 2219-2267]
CCTTTGACGTTGGAGTCCACGTTCTTT
[37 nt withheld, positions 2295-2331]
ACCCTATCTCGGTCTATTCTTTTGATTTATAAGGGATTTTGCCGATTTCGGCCTATTGGTTAAAAAATGA
GCTGATTTAACAAAAATTTAACGCGAATTAATTCTGTGGAATGTGTGTCAGTTAGGGTGTGGAAAGTCCC
CAGGCTCCCCAGCAGGCAGAAGTATGCAAAGCATGCATCTCAATTAGTCAGCAACCAGGTGTGGAAAGTC
CCCAGGCTCCCCAGCAGGCAGAAGTATGCAAAGCATGCATCTCAATTAGTCAGCAACCATAGTCCCGCCC
CTAACTCCGCCCATCCCGCCCCTAACTCCGCCCAGTTCCGCCCATTCTCCGCCCCATGGCTGACTAATTT
TTTTTATTTATGCAGAGGCCGAGGCCGCCTCTGCCTCTGAGCTATTCCAGAAGTAGTGAGGAGGCTTTTT
TGGAGGCCTAGGCTTTTGCAAAAAGCTCCCGGGAGCTTGTATATCCATTTTCGGATCTGATCAGCACGTG
TTGACAATTAATCATCGGCATAGTATATCGGCATAGTATAATACGACAAGGTGAGGAACTAAACCATGGC
CAAGTTGACCAGTGCCGTTCCGGTGCTCACCGCGCGCGACGTCGCCGGAGCGGTCGAGTTCTGGACCGAC
CGGCTCGGGTTCTCCCGGGACTTCGTGGAGGACGACTTCGCCGGTGTGGTCCGGGACGACGTGACCCTGT
TCATCAGCGCGGTCCAGGACCAGGTGGTGCCGGACAACACCCTGGCCTGGGTGTGGGTGCGCGGCCTGGA
CGAGCTGTACGCCGAGTGGTCGGAGGTCGTGTCCACGAACTTCCGGGACGCCTCCGGGCCGGCCATGACC
GAGATCGGCGAGCAGCCGTGGGGGCGGGAGTTCGCCCTGCGCGACCCGGCCGGCAACTGCGTGCACTTCG
TGGCCGAGGAGCAGGACTGACACGTGCTACGAGATTTCGATTCCACCGCCGCCTTCTATGAAAGGTTGGG
CTTCGGAATCGTTTTCCGGGACGCCGGCTGGATGATCCTCCAGCGCGGGGATCTCATGCTGGAGTTCTTC
GCCCACCCCAACTTGTTTATTGCAGCTTATAATGGTTACAAATAAAGCAATAGCATCACAAATTTCACAA
ATAAAGCATTTTTTTCACTGCATTCTAGTTGTGGTTTGTCCAAACTCATCAATGTATCTTATCATGTCTG
TATACCGTCGACCTCTAGCTAGAGCTTGGCGTAATCATGGTCATAGCTGTTTCCTGTGTGAAATTGTTAT
CCGCTCACAATTCCACACAACATACGAGCCGGAAGCATAAAGTGTAAAGCCTGGGGTGCCTAATGAGTGA
GCTAACTCACATTAATTGCGTTGCGCTCACTGCCCGCTTTCCAGTCGGGAAACCTGTCGTGCCAGCTGCA
TTAATGAATCGGCCAACGCGCGGGGAGAGGCGGTTTGCGTATTGGGCGCTCTTCCGCTTCCTCGCTCACT
GACTCGCTGCGCTCGGTCGTTCGGCTGCGGCGAGCGGTATCAGCTCACTCAAAGGCGGTAATACGGTTAT
CCACAGAATCAGGGGATAACGCAGGAAAGAACATGTGAGCAAAAGGCCAGCAAAAGGCCAGGAACCGTAA
AAAGGCCGCGTTGCTGGCGTTTTTCCATAGGCTCCGCCCCCCTGACGAGCATCACAAAAATCGACGCTCA
AGTCAGAGGTGGCGAAACCCGACAGGACTATAAAGATACCAGGCGTTTCCCCCTGGAAGCTCCCTCGTGC
GCTCTCCTGTTCCGACCCTGCCGCTTACCGGATACCTGTCCGCCTTTCTCCCTTCGGGAAGCGTGGCGCT
TTCTCATAGCTCACGCTGTAGGTATCTCAGTTCGGTGTAGGTCGTTCGCTCCAAGCTGGGCTGTGTGCAC
GAACCCCCCGTTCAGCCCGACCGCTGCGCCTTATCCGGTAACTATCGTCTTGAGTCCAACCCGGTAAGAC
ACGACTTATCGCCACTGGCAGCAGCCACTGGTAACAGGATTAGCAGAGCGAGGTATGTAGGCGGTGCTAC
AGAGTTCTTGAAGTGGTGGCCTAACTACGGCTACACTAGAAGAACAGTATTTGGTATCTGCGCTCTGCTG
AAGCCAGTTACCTTCGGAAAAAGAGTTGGTAGCTCTTGATCCGGCAAACAAACCACCGCTGGTAGCGGTT
TTTTTGTTTGCAAGCAGCAGATTACGCGCAGAAAAAAAGGATCTCAAGAAGATCCTTTGATCTTTTCTAC
GGGGTCTGACGCTCAGTGGAACGAAAACTCACGTTAAGGGATTTTGGTCATGAGATTATCAAAAAGGATC
TTCACCTAGATCCTTTTAAATTAAAAATGAAGTTTTAAATCAATCTAAAGTATATATGAGTAAACTTGGT
CTGACAGTTACCAATGCTTAATCAGTGAGGCACCTATCTCAGCGATCTGTCTATTTCGTTCATCCATAGT
TGCCTGACTCCCCGTCGTGTAGATAACTACGATACGGGAGGGCTTACCATCTGGCCCCAGTGCTGCAATG
ATACCGCGAGACCCACGCTCACCGGCTCCAGATTTATCAGCAATAAACCAGCCAGCCGGAAGGGCCGAGC
GCAGAAGTGGTCCTGCAACTTTATCCGCCTCCATCCAGTCTATTAATTGTTGCCGGGAAGCTAGAGTAAG
TAGTTCGCCAGTTAATAGTTTGCGCAACGTTGTTGCCATTGCTACAGGCATCGTGGTGTCACGCTCGTCG
TTTGGTATGGCTTCATTCAGCTCCGGTTCCCAACGATCAAGGCGAGTTACATGATCCCCCATGTTGTGCA
AAAAAGCGGTTAGCTCCTTCGGTCCTCCGATCGTTGTCAGAAGTAAGTTGGCCGCAGTGTTATCACTCAT
GGTTATGGCAGCACTGCATAATTCTCTTACTGTCATGCCATCCGTAAGATGCTTTTCTGTGACTGGTGAG
TACTCAACCAAGTCATTCTGAGAATAGTGTATGCGGCGACCGAGTTGCTCTTGCCCGGCGTCAATACGGG
ATAATACCGCGCCACATAGCAGAACTTTAAAAGTGCTCATCATTGGAAAACGTTCTTCGGGGCGAAAACT
CTCAAGGATCTTACCGCTGTTGAGATCCAGTTCGATGTAACCCACTCGTGCACCCAACTGATCTTCAGCA
TCTTTTACTTTCACCAGCGTTTCTGGGTGAGCAAAAACAGGAAGGCAAAATGCCGCAAAAAAGGGAATAA
GGGCGACACGGAAATGTTGAATACTCATACTCTTCCTTTTTCAATATTATTGAAGCATTTATCAGGGTTA
TTGTCTCATGAGCGGATACATATTTGAATGTATTTAGAAAAATAAACAAATAGGGGTTCCGCGCACATTT
CCCCGAAAAGTGCCACCTGACGTC
