Features (pLannotate 1.2.2; 23 found; start..end, strand, type, name):
      1..380     +  enhancer       CMV enhancer: human cytomegalovirus immediate early enhancer
    381..584     +  promoter       CMV promoter: human cytomegalovirus (CMV) immediate early promoter
    586..605     +  promoter       PLtetO-1 promoter (fragment): modified phage lambda PL promoter with tet operator sites (Lutz and Bujard, 1997)
    607..626     +  promoter       PLtetO-1 promoter (fragment): modified phage lambda PL promoter with tet operator sites (Lutz and Bujard, 1997)
    634..667     +  promoter       TRE3GV promoter (fragment): 3rd-generation Tet-responsive promoter that can be activated by binding of Tet-On® 3G, optimized for retroviral and lentiviral vectors
    768..1370    +  CDS            ORF24 (fragment): ORF24_HHV8P - Protein inferred from homology: Swiss-Prot protein existence level 3. From Human herpesvirus 8 type P (isolate GK18) (HHV-8) (Kaposi's sarcoma-associated herpesvirus).
   1446..1466    +  CDS            FLAG (fragment): FLAG® epitope tag, followed by an enterokinase cleavage site
   1498..1722    +  polyA_signal   bGH poly(A) signal: bovine growth hormone polyadenylation signal
   1726..1747    +  promoter       SV40 promoter (fragment): SV40 enhancer and early promoter
   1768..2196    +  rep_origin     f1 ori (sequence partly withheld): f1 bacteriophage origin of replication; arrow indicates direction of (+) strand synthesis
   2210..2539    +  promoter       SV40 promoter: SV40 enhancer and early promoter
   2587..2634    +  promoter       EM7 promoter: synthetic bacterial promoter&nbsp
   2653..3027    +  CDS            BleoR: antibiotic-binding protein; Sh ble from Streptoalloteichus hindustanus; confers resistance to bleomycin, phleomycin, and Zeocin™
   3037..3162    +  CDS            ble (fragment): BLE_KLEPN - Experimental evidence at protein level: Swiss-Prot protein existence level 1. Binding protein with a strong affinity to the bleomycin family of antibiotics. Binds to CL990; an antimitotic-antibiotic compound. From Klebsiella pneumoniae.
   3157..3278    +  polyA_signal   SV40 poly(A) signal: SV40 polyadenylation signal
   3351..3367    -  protein_bind   lac operator: The lac repressor binds to the lac operator to inhibit transcription in E. coli. This inhibition can be relieved by adding lactose or isopropyl-β-D-thiogalactopyranoside (IPTG). lac repressor encoded by lacI
   3375..3405    -  promoter       lac promoter: promoter for the E. coli lac operon
   3420..3441    -  protein_bind   CAP binding site: CAP binding activates transcription in the presence of cAMP. E. coli catabolite activator protein
   3454..3546    -  CDS            lacI (fragment): lac repressor; lacI; The lac repressor binds to the lac operator to inhibit transcription in E. coli. This inhibition can be relieved by adding lactose or isopropyl-β-D-thiogalactopyranoside (IPTG).
   3729..4317    -  rep_origin     ori: high-copy-number ColE1/pMB1/pBR322/pUC origin of replication
   4488..5348    -  CDS            AmpR: β-lactamase; bla; confers resistance to ampicillin, carbenicillin, and related antibiotics
   5349..5453    -  promoter       AmpR promoter: bla
   5512..5564    -  misc_feature   bom (fragment): basis of mobility region from pBR322
>Addgene plasmid #138420 | pcDNA4/TO-ORF24 1-201-3xFLAG | addgene full sequence | sequence record 272726 | Addgene NGS Result
GACATTGATTATTGACTAGTTATTAATAGTAATCAATTACGGGGTCATTAGTTCATAGCCCATATATGGA
GTTCCGCGTTACATAACTTACGGTAAATGGCCCGCCTGGCTGACCGCCCAACGACCCCCGCCCATTGACG
TCAATAATGACGTATGTTCCCATAGTAACGCCAATAGGGACTTTCCATTGACGTCAATGGGTGGAGTATT
TACGGTAAACTGCCCACTTGGCAGTACATCAAGTGTATCATATGCCAAGTACGCCCCCTATTGACGTCAA
TGACGGTAAATGGCCCGCCTGGCATTATGCCCAGTACATGACCTTATGGGACTTTCCTACTTGGCAGTAC
ATCTACGTATTAGTCATCGCTATTACCATGGTGATGCGGTTTTGGCAGTACATCAATGGGCGTGGATAGC
GGTTTGACTCACGGGGATTTCCAAGTCTCCACCCCATTGACGTCAATGGGAGTTTGTTTTGGCACCAAAA
TCAACGGGACTTTCCAAAATGTCGTAACAACTCCGCCCCATTGACGCAAATGGGCGGTAGGCGTGTACGG
TGGGAGGTCTATATAAGCAGAGCTCTCCCTATCAGTGATAGAGATCTCCCTATCAGTGATAGAGATCGTC
GACGAGCTCGTTTAGTGAACCGTCAGATCGCCTGGAGACGCCATCCACGCTGTTTTGACCTCCATAGAAG
ACACCGGGACCGATCCAGCCTCCGGACTCTAGCGTTTAAACTTAAGCTTGGTACCGAGCTCGGATCCATG
GCAGCGCTCGAGGGCCCCCTACTACTGCCACCGAGCGCCTCCCTGACGACGAGTCCGCAGACCACGTGTT
ATCAAGCGACTTGGGAATCACAGCTGGAAATATTCTGCTGTCTGGCCACCAACTCGCACCTGCAGGCAGA
GCTGACCTTAGAAGGTCTTGATAAGATGATGCAGCCCGAGCCCACCTTTTTCGCCTGCAGAGCGATACGC
AGACTACTCCTGGGGGAACGCCTCCACCCTTTTATACATCAAGAAGGGACTCTTTTGGGAAAAGTGGGTC
GACGGTACAGCGGCGAAGGTTTAATAATTGACGGTGGTGGAGTGTTTACGCGCGGACAGATAGACACCGA
CAACTACCTACCTGCGGTGGGATCATGGGAACTTACCGATGATTGTGATAAACCCTGCGAATTCAGGGAG
CTACGCTCGCTGTATCTTCCCGCGCTACTAACGTGCACCATATGTTACAAAGCCATGTTCAGGATAGTGT
GCAGGTACCTGGAGTTCTGGGAGTTCGAACAGTGTTTTCATGCGTTTCTGGCGGTGTTGCCCCATAGTCT
ACAACCCACAATCTATCAAAATTATTTTGCACTCCTGGAGGGGCGGCCGCTCGAGGGAGGCGGTGGAGCC
GACTACAAGGACCACGACGGCGACTACAAGGACCACGACATCGACTACAAGGACGACGACGACAAGGGGC
CCGTTTAAACCCGCTGATCAGCCTCGACTGTGCCTTCTAGTTGCCAGCCATCTGTTGTTTGCCCCTCCCC
CGTGCCTTCCTTGACCCTGGAAGGTGCCACTCCCACTGTCCTTTCCTAATAAAATGAGGAAATTGCATCG
CATTGTCTGAGTAGGTGTCATTCTATTCTGGGGGGTGGGGTGGGGCAGGACAGCAAGGGGGAGGATTGGG
AAGACAATAGCAGGCATGCTGGGGATGCGGTGGGCTCTATGGCTTCTGAGGCGGAAAGAACCAGCTGGGG
CTCTAGGGGGTATCCCC
[124 nt withheld, positions 1768-1891]
C
[91 nt withheld, positions 1893-1983]
A
[49 nt withheld, positions 1985-2033]
CCTTTGACGTTGGAGTCCACGTTCTTT
[37 nt withheld, positions 2061-2097]
ACCCTATCTCGGTCTATTCTTTTGATTTATAAGGGATTTTGCCGATTTCGGCCTATTGGTTAAAAAATGA
GCTGATTTAACAAAAATTTAACGCGAATTAATTCTGTGGAATGTGTGTCAGTTAGGGTGTGGAAAGTCCC
CAGGCTCCCCAGCAGGCAGAAGTATGCAAAGCATGCATCTCAATTAGTCAGCAACCAGGTGTGGAAAGTC
CCCAGGCTCCCCAGCAGGCAGAAGTATGCAAAGCATGCATCTCAATTAGTCAGCAACCATAGTCCCGCCC
CTAACTCCGCCCATCCCGCCCCTAACTCCGCCCAGTTCCGCCCATTCTCCGCCCCATGGCTGACTAATTT
TTTTTATTTATGCAGAGGCCGAGGCCGCCTCTGCCTCTGAGCTATTCCAGAAGTAGTGAGGAGGCTTTTT
TGGAGGCCTAGGCTTTTGCAAAAAGCTCCCGGGAGCTTGTATATCCATTTTCGGATCTGATCAGCACGTG
TTGACAATTAATCATCGGCATAGTATATCGGCATAGTATAATACGACAAGGTGAGGAACTAAACCATGGC
CAAGTTGACCAGTGCCGTTCCGGTGCTCACCGCGCGCGACGTCGCCGGAGCGGTCGAGTTCTGGACCGAC
CGGCTCGGGTTCTCCCGGGACTTCGTGGAGGACGACTTCGCCGGTGTGGTCCGGGACGACGTGACCCTGT
TCATCAGCGCGGTCCAGGACCAGGTGGTGCCGGACAACACCCTGGCCTGGGTGTGGGTGCGCGGCCTGGA
CGAGCTGTACGCCGAGTGGTCGGAGGTCGTGTCCACGAACTTCCGGGACGCCTCCGGGCCGGCCATGACC
GAGATCGGCGAGCAGCCGTGGGGGCGGGAGTTCGCCCTGCGCGACCCGGCCGGCAACTGCGTGCACTTCG
TGGCCGAGGAGCAGGACTGACACGTGCTACGAGATTTCGATTCCACCGCCGCCTTCTATGAAAGGTTGGG
CTTCGGAATCGTTTTCCGGGACGCCGGCTGGATGATCCTCCAGCGCGGGGATCTCATGCTGGAGTTCTTC
GCCCACCCCAACTTGTTTATTGCAGCTTATAATGGTTACAAATAAAGCAATAGCATCACAAATTTCACAA
ATAAAGCATTTTTTTCACTGCATTCTAGTTGTGGTTTGTCCAAACTCATCAATGTATCTTATCATGTCTG
TATACCGTCGACCTCTAGCTAGAGCTTGGCGTAATCATGGTCATAGCTGTTTCCTGTGTGAAATTGTTAT
CCGCTCACAATTCCACACAACATACGAGCCGGAAGCATAAAGTGTAAAGCCTGGGGTGCCTAATGAGTGA
GCTAACTCACATTAATTGCGTTGCGCTCACTGCCCGCTTTCCAGTCGGGAAACCTGTCGTGCCAGCTGCA
TTAATGAATCGGCCAACGCGCGGGGAGAGGCGGTTTGCGTATTGGGCGCTCTTCCGCTTCCTCGCTCACT
GACTCGCTGCGCTCGGTCGTTCGGCTGCGGCGAGCGGTATCAGCTCACTCAAAGGCGGTAATACGGTTAT
CCACAGAATCAGGGGATAACGCAGGAAAGAACATGTGAGCAAAAGGCCAGCAAAAGGCCAGGAACCGTAA
AAAGGCCGCGTTGCTGGCGTTTTTCCATAGGCTCCGCCCCCCTGACGAGCATCACAAAAATCGACGCTCA
AGTCAGAGGTGGCGAAACCCGACAGGACTATAAAGATACCAGGCGTTTCCCCCTGGAAGCTCCCTCGTGC
GCTCTCCTGTTCCGACCCTGCCGCTTACCGGATACCTGTCCGCCTTTCTCCCTTCGGGAAGCGTGGCGCT
TTCTCATAGCTCACGCTGTAGGTATCTCAGTTCGGTGTAGGTCGTTCGCTCCAAGCTGGGCTGTGTGCAC
GAACCCCCCGTTCAGCCCGACCGCTGCGCCTTATCCGGTAACTATCGTCTTGAGTCCAACCCGGTAAGAC
ACGACTTATCGCCACTGGCAGCAGCCACTGGTAACAGGATTAGCAGAGCGAGGTATGTAGGCGGTGCTAC
AGAGTTCTTGAAGTGGTGGCCTAACTACGGCTACACTAGAAGAACAGTATTTGGTATCTGCGCTCTGCTG
AAGCCAGTTACCTTCGGAAAAAGAGTTGGTAGCTCTTGATCCGGCAAACAAACCACCGCTGGTAGCGGTG
GTTTTTTTGTTTGCAAGCAGCAGATTACGCGCAGAAAAAAAGGATCTCAAGAAGATCCTTTGATCTTTTC
TACGGGGTCTGACGCTCAGTGGAACGAAAACTCACGTTAAGGGATTTTGGTCATGAGATTATCAAAAAGG
ATCTTCACCTAGATCCTTTTAAATTAAAAATGAAGTTTTAAATCAATCTAAAGTATATATGAGTAAACTT
GGTCTGACAGTTACCAATGCTTAATCAGTGAGGCACCTATCTCAGCGATCTGTCTATTTCGTTCATCCAT
AGTTGCCTGACTCCCCGTCGTGTAGATAACTACGATACGGGAGGGCTTACCATCTGGCCCCAGTGCTGCA
ATGATACCGCGAGACCCACGCTCACCGGCTCCAGATTTATCAGCAATAAACCAGCCAGCCGGAAGGGCCG
AGCGCAGAAGTGGTCCTGCAACTTTATCCGCCTCCATCCAGTCTATTAATTGTTGCCGGGAAGCTAGAGT
AAGTAGTTCGCCAGTTAATAGTTTGCGCAACGTTGTTGCCATTGCTACAGGCATCGTGGTGTCACGCTCG
TCGTTTGGTATGGCTTCATTCAGCTCCGGTTCCCAACGATCAAGGCGAGTTACATGATCCCCCATGTTGT
GCAAAAAAGCGGTTAGCTCCTTCGGTCCTCCGATCGTTGTCAGAAGTAAGTTGGCCGCAGTGTTATCACT
CATGGTTATGGCAGCACTGCATAATTCTCTTACTGTCATGCCATCCGTAAGATGCTTTTCTGTGACTGGT
GAGTACTCAACCAAGTCATTCTGAGAATAGTGTATGCGGCGACCGAGTTGCTCTTGCCCGGCGTCAATAC
GGGATAATACCGCGCCACATAGCAGAACTTTAAAAGTGCTCATCATTGGAAAACGTTCTTCGGGGCGAAA
ACTCTCAAGGATCTTACCGCTGTTGAGATCCAGTTCGATGTAACCCACTCGTGCACCCAACTGATCTTCA
GCATCTTTTACTTTCACCAGCGTTTCTGGGTGAGCAAAAACAGGAAGGCAAAATGCCGCAAAAAAGGGAA
TAAGGGCGACACGGAAATGTTGAATACTCATACTCTTCCTTTTTCAATATTATTGAAGCATTTATCAGGG
TTATTGTCTCATGAGCGGATACATATTTGAATGTATTTAGAAAAATAAACAAATAGGGGTTCCGCGCACA
TTTCCCCGAAAAGTGCCACCTGACGTCGACGGATCGGGAGATCTCCCGATCCCCTATGGTGCACTCTCAG
TACAATCTGCTCTGATGCCGCATAGTTAAGCCAGTATCTGCTCCCTGCTTGTGTGTTGGAGGTCGCTGAG
TAGTGCGCGAGCAAAATTTAAGCTACAACAAGGCAAGGCTTGACCGACAATTGCATGAAGAATCTGCTTA
GGGTTAGGCGTTTTGCGCTGCTTCGCGATGTACGGGCCAGATATACGCGTT
